Addgene plasmid #157157: pD649-HAsp-TREM1-COMP5AP-AviTag-9xHis
Purpose: Mammalian expression of cell-surface protein extracellular domain fused to COMP5AP-AviTag-9xHis. Protein is secreted from cells.
Depositing lab: Chris Garcia. Depositing organization: Stanford University. Publication: A Human IgSF Cell-Surface Interactome Reveals a Complex Network of Protein-Protein Interactions. Wojtowicz WM, Vielmetter J, Fernandes RA, Siepe DH, Eastman CL, Chisholm GB, Cox S, Klock H, Anderson PW, Rue SM, Miller JJ, Glaser SM, Bragstad ML, Vance J, Lam AW, Lesley SA, Zinn K, Garcia KC. Cell. 2020 Aug 20;182(4):1027-1043.e17. doi: 10.1016/j.cell.2020.07.025. PubMed 32822567.
Backbone
  Vector backbone: pD649
  Backbone size w/o insert (bp): 7153
  Vector type: Mammalian Expression
Growth in bacteria
  Bacterial resistance: Ampicillin, 100 μg/mL
  Growth temperature: 37°C
  Growth strain: DH5alpha
  Copy number: High Copy
Gene/Insert
  Gene/Insert name: TREM1
  Species: H. sapiens (human)
  Insert size (bp): 555
  Entrez Gene: TREM1 (a.k.a. CD354, TREM-1)
  Promoter: CMV/SP6
  Tag / fusion protein: COMP5AP-AviTag-9xHis (C terminal on backbone)
  Cloning method: Restriction Enzyme; 5′ cloning site GCGGCCGC (not destroyed); 3′ cloning site GGCGCGCC (not destroyed)
  Sequencing primers: 5′ ATTTAGGTGACACTATAG; 3′ CGTCGCACTCCATCACGGTG
Resource information
  A portion of this plasmid was derived from a plasmid made by: synthesis by ThermoFisher
Terms and licenses: Academic/Nonprofit Terms; Industry Terms: Not Available to Industry
Depositor comments: Some plasmids in this collection may have an IS4-like element ISVsa5 family transposase upstream of the CMV promoter.
How to cite: pD649-HAsp-TREM1-COMP5AP-AviTag-9xHis was a gift from Chris Garcia (Addgene plasmid # 157157 ; http://n2t.net/addgene:157157 ; RRID:Addgene_157157)
