[The description below was written by a language model from this plasmid's Addgene catalogue record and pLannotate feature annotations shown in this document.]
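Description:
pD649-HAsp-TREM1-COMP5AP-AviTag-9xHis is a mammalian expression plasmid built on the pD649 backbone for producing a secreted, multimerised form of the human TREM1 extracellular domain. It is propagated in E. coli from a high-copy ColE1/pUC-type origin under ampicillin selection (AmpR with its own promoter). The annotation also shows an SV40 early/EM7 promoter cassette driving a puromycin N-acetyltransferase sequence, followed by a ble fragment and the SV40 poly(A) signal. This could support selection in mammalian cells, although the record does not describe such use. Short KanR, lacZα, rrnB T2 and f1 ori fragments appear to be backbone remnants. The depositor notes that some plasmids in this collection may carry an IS4-like transposase upstream of the CMV promoter; none is annotated here.

The expression unit uses the CMV enhancer and promoter, a fragment of CMV intron A, and an SP6 promoter that allows in vitro transcription and serves as a sequencing primer site. The "HAsp" in the name indicates a leader peptide. The feature tool labels a short match in this region as an IgH signal sequence fragment, so the leader's exact identity is not settled by the record. The roughly 555 bp TREM1 ectodomain sits between preserved NotI and AscI sites and is fused in frame to a fragment of rat cartilage oligomeric matrix protein (COMP), whose coiled coil drives pentamer assembly. Next come human placental secreted alkaline phosphatase, an AviTag for enzymatic biotinylation and a polyhistidine tag (9xHis by name, annotated as 8xHis), ending at the bGH poly(A) signal. The resulting protein is a high-avidity reagent carrying an enzymatic reporter, a design suited to detecting weak receptor–ligand binding. It belongs to a collection made for mapping interactions among human immunoglobulin-superfamily cell-surface proteins.
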