Features (pLannotate 1.2.2; 24 found; start..end, strand, type, name):
    119..143     -  CDS            KanR (fragment): aminoglycoside phosphotransferase; aph(3')-Ia; confers resistance to kanamycin
    254..842     +  rep_origin     ori: high-copy-number ColE1/pMB1/pBR322/pUC origin of replication
   1067..1084    +  terminator     rrnB T2 terminator (fragment): transcription terminator T2 from the E. coli rrnB gene
   1109..1128    -  CDS            lacZα (fragment): LacZα fragment of β-galactosidase; lacZ fragment
   1584..1600    +  protein_bind   lac operator: The lac repressor binds to the lac operator to inhibit transcription in E. coli. This inhibition can be relieved by adding lactose or isopropyl-β-D-thiogalactopyranoside (IPTG). lac repressor encoded by lacI
   1843..2146    +  enhancer       CMV enhancer: human cytomegalovirus immediate early enhancer
   2147..2350    +  promoter       CMV promoter: human cytomegalovirus (CMV) immediate early promoter
   2486..2529    +  intron         CMV intron (fragment): modified intron A from human cytomegalovirus
   2581..2599    +  promoter       SP6 promoter: promoter for bacteriophage SP6 RNA polymerase
   2603..2640    +  CDS            IgH signal sequence (fragment): signal sequence from the mouse immunoglobulin heavy chain variable region
   2746..3303    +  CDS            TREM1 (fragment): TREM1_HUMAN - Experimental evidence at protein level: Swiss-Prot protein existence level 1. [Isoform 2]: Acts as a decoy receptor, counterbalancing TREM1 proinflammatory activity through the neutralization of its lignad. From Homo sapiens (Human).
   3400..3579    +  CDS            Comp (fragment): COMP_RAT - Experimental evidence at protein level: Swiss-Prot protein existence level 1. May play a role in the structural integrity of cartilage via its interaction with other extracellular matrix proteins such as the collagens and fibronectin. Can mediate the interaction of chondrocytes with the cartilage extracellular matrix through interaction with cell surface integrin receptors. Could play a role in the pathogenesis of osteoarthritis. Potent suppressor of apoptosis in both primary chondrocytes and transformed cells. Suppresses apoptosis by blocking the activation of caspase-3 and by indu
   3567..5019    +  CDS            SEAP (fragment): secreted alkaline phosphatase from human placenta The natural enzyme has a C-terminal transmembrane sequence that is replaced by a GPI anchor.
   5044..5085    +  CDS            AviTag™ (fragment): peptide tag that allows for enzymatic biotinylation
   5089..5112    +  CDS            8xHis: 8xHis affinity tag
   5258..5369    +  polyA_signal   bGH poly(A) signal: bovine growth hormone polyadenylation signal
   5370..5478    +  rep_origin     f1 ori (fragment): f1 bacteriophage origin of replication; arrow indicates direction of (+) strand synthesis
   5492..5821    +  promoter       SV40 promoter: SV40 enhancer and early promoter
   5869..5916    +  promoter       EM7 promoter: synthetic bacterial promoter&nbsp
   5935..6534    +  CDS            PuroR (fragment): puromycin N-acetyltransferase; pac from Streptomyces; confers resistance to puromycin
   6544..6669    +  CDS            ble (fragment): BLE_KLEPN - Experimental evidence at protein level: Swiss-Prot protein existence level 1. Binding protein with a strong affinity to the bleomycin family of antibiotics. Binds to CL990; an antimitotic-antibiotic compound. From Klebsiella pneumoniae.
   6664..6785    +  polyA_signal   SV40 poly(A) signal: SV40 polyadenylation signal
   6838..7698    -  CDS            AmpR: β-lactamase; bla; confers resistance to ampicillin, carbenicillin, and related antibiotics
   7701..89      -  promoter       AmpR promoter (fragment) (across the origin): bla
>Addgene plasmid #157157 | pD649-HAsp-TREM1-COMP5AP-AviTag-9xHis | depositor full sequence | sequence record 303423 | Full Sequence
TTTCAATATTATTGAAGCATTTATCAGGGTTATTGTCTCATGAGCGGATACATATTTGAATGTATTTAGA
AAAATAAACAAATAGGGGTCAGTGTTACAACCAATTAACCAATTCTGAACATTATCGCGAGCCCATTTAT
ACCTGAATATGGCTCATAACACCCCTTGCTCATGACCAAAATCCCTTAACGTGAGTTACGCGCGCGTCGT
TCCACTGAGCGTCAGACCCCGTAGAAAAGATCAAAGGATCTTCTTGAGATCCTTTTTTTCTGCGCGTAAT
CTGCTGCTTGCAAACAAAAAAACCACCGCTACCAGCGGTGGTTTGTTTGCCGGATCAAGAGCTACCAACT
CTTTTTCCGAAGGTAACTGGCTTCAGCAGAGCGCAGATACCAAATACTGTTCTTCTAGTGTAGCCGTAGT
TAGCCCACCACTTCAAGAACTCTGTAGCACCGCCTACATACCTCGCTCTGCTAATCCTGTTACCAGTGGC
TGCTGCCAGTGGCGATAAGTCGTGTCTTACCGGGTTGGACTCAAGACGATAGTTACCGGATAAGGCGCAG
CGGTCGGGCTGAACGGGGGGTTCGTGCACACAGCCCAGCTTGGAGCGAACGACCTACACCGAACTGAGAT
ACCTACAGCGTGAGCTATGAGAAAGCGCCACGCTTCCCGAAGGGAGAAAGGCGGACAGGTATCCGGTAAG
CGGCAGGGTCGGAACAGGAGAGCGCACGAGGGAGCTTCCAGGGGGAAACGCCTGGTATCTTTATAGTCCT
GTCGGGTTTCGCCACCTCTGACTTGAGCGTCGATTTTTGTGATGCTCGTCAGGGGGGCGGAGCCTATGGA
AAAACGCCAGCAACGCGGCCTTTTTACGGTTCCTGGCCTTTTGCTGGCCTTTTGCTCACATGTTCTTTCC
TGCGTTATCCCCTGATTCTGTGGATAACCGTATTACCGCCTTTGAGTGAGCTGATACCGCTCGCCGCAGC
CGAACGACCGAGCGCAGCGAGTCAGTGAGCGAGGAAGCGGAAGGCGAGAGTAGGGAACTGCCAGGCATCA
AACTAAGCAGAAGGCCCCTGACGGATGGCCTTTTTGCGTTTCTACAAACTCTTTCTGTGTTGTAAAACGA
CGGCCAGTCTTAAGCTCGGGCCCCCTGGGCGGTTCTGATAACGAGTAATCGTTAATCCGCAAATAACGTA
AAAACCCGCTTCGGCGGGTTTTTTTATGGGGGGAGTTTAGGGAAAGAGCATTTGTCAGAATATTTAAGGG
CGCCTGTCACTTTGCTTGATATATGAGAATTATTTAACCTTATAAATGAGAAAAAAGCAACGCACTTTAA
ATAAGATACGTTGCTTTTTCGATTGATGAACACCTATAATTAAACTATTCATCTATTATTTATGATTTTT
TGTATATACAATATTTCTAGTTTGTTAAAGAGAATTAAGAAAATAAATCTCGAAAATAATAAAGGGAAAA
TCAGTTTTTGATATCAAAATTATACATGTCAACGATAATACAAAATATAATACAAACTATAAGATGTTAT
CAGTATTTATTATCATTTAGAATAAATTTTGTGTCGCCCTTAATTGTGAGCGGATAACAATTACGAGCTT
CATGCACAGTGGCGTTGACTCAATATTGGCCATTAGCCATATTATTCATTGGTTATATAGCATAAATCAA
TATTGGCTATTGGCCATTGCATACGTTGTATCTATATCATAATATGTACATTTATATTGGCTCATGTCCA
ATATGACCGCCATGTTGGCATTGATTATTGACTAGTTATTAATAGTAATCAATTACGGGGTCATTAGTTC
ATAGCCCATATATGGAGTTCCGCGTTACATAACTTACGGTAAATGGCCCGCCTGGCTGACCGCCCAACGA
CCCCCGCCCATTGACGTCAATAATGACGTATGTTCCCATAGTAACGCCAATAGGGACTTTCCATTGACGT
CAATGGGTGGAGTATTTACGGTAAACTGCCCACTTGGCAGTACATCAAGTGTATCATATGCCAAGTACGC
CCCCTATTGACGTCAATGACGGTAAATGGCCCGCCTGGCATTATGCCCAGTACATGACCTTATGGGACTT
TCCTACTTGGCAGTACATCTACGTATTAGTCATCGCTATTACCATGGTGATGCGGTTTTGGCAGTACATC
AATGGGCGTGGATAGCGGTTTGACTCACGGGGATTTCCAAGTCTCCACCCCATTGACGTCAATGGGAGTT
TGTTTTGGCACCAAAATCAACGGGACTTTCCAAAATGTCGTAACAACTCCGCCCCATTGACGCAAATGGG
CGGTAGGCGTGTACGGTGGGAGGTCTATATAAGCAGAGCTCGTTTAGTGAACCGTCAGATCGCCTGGAGA
CGCCATCCACGCTGTTTTGACCTCCATAGAAGACACCGGGACCGATCCAGCCTCCGCGGCCGGGAACGGT
GCATTGGAACGCGGATTCCCCGTGCCAAGAGTGACGTAAGTACCGCCTATAGAGTCTATAGGCCCACCCC
CTTGGCTTCGTTAGAACGCGGCTACAATTAATACATAACCTTATGTATCATACACATACGATTTAGGTGA
CACTATAGAATAACATCCACTTTGCCTTTCTCTCCACAGGTGTCCACTCCCAGGTCCAACTGCACCTCGG
TTCTATCGAAAACGCGCCTGCTAGCGCCACCATGAAGACCATCATTGCCCTGAGCTACATCTTCTGCCTG
GTGTTCGCTGCGGCCGCCGCAACAAAGCTGACAGAAGAGAAGTACGAGCTGAAAGAGGGCCAGACACTGG
ACGTGAAGTGCGACTACACCCTGGAAAAGTTCGCCAGCTCTCAGAAGGCCTGGCAGATCATCAGAGATGG
CGAGATGCCTAAGACACTGGCCTGCACCGAGAGGCCCAGCAAGAATTCTCACCCTGTGCAAGTGGGCCGC
ATCATCCTGGAAGATTACCACGATCACGGCCTGCTGAGAGTGCGGATGGTCAATCTGCAGGTCGAGGATA
GCGGCCTGTACCAGTGTGTGATCTACCAGCCTCCTAAAGAACCCCACATGCTGTTCGACCGGATCAGACT
GGTGGTCACCAAGGGCTTTTCTGGCACCCCTGGCAGCAACGAGAACAGCACCCAGAACGTGTACAAGATC
CCTCCTACCACCACCAAGGCTCTGTGCCCTCTGTACACAAGCCCCAGAACAGTGACACAGGCCCCACCTA
AGAGCACCGCCGATGTGTCTACACCCGACAGCGAGATCAACCTGACCAACGTGACCGACATCATCAGGGT
GCCCGTGTTCAATGGCGCGCCGGAAGATCAAGTTGATCCAAGATTGATTGATGGCAAGGGCGGATCTCTG
GAGGTGCTGTTCCAGGGACCAGGCGGAAGCGGCAATCCCGGCGGCGATCTGGCCCCCCAGATGCTGCGCG
AGCTGCAGGAGACCAATGCCGCCCTGCAGGACGTGCGCGAGCTGCTGCGCCACCGCGTGAAGGAGATCAC
CTTCCTGAAGAACACCGTGATGGAGTGCGACGCCTGCGGTATGCAGCCCTCTAGAGGCTCCGGCTCCATC
ATCCCAGTTGAGGAGGAGAACCCGGACTTCTGGAACCGCGAGGCAGCCGAGGCCCTGGGTGCCGCCAAGA
AGCTGCAGCCTGCACAGACAGCCGCCAAGAACCTCATCATCTTCCTGGGCGATGGGATGGGGGTGTCTAC
GGTGACAGCTGCCAGGATCCTAAAAGGGCAGAAGAAGGACAAACTGGGGCCTGAGATACCCCTGGCCATG
GACCGCTTCCCATATGTGGCTCTGTCCAAGACATACAATGTAGACAAACATGTGCCAGACAGTGGAGCCA
CAGCCACGGCCTACCTGTGCGGGGTCAAGGGCAACTTCCAGACCATTGGCTTGAGTGCAGCCGCCCGCTT
TAACCAGTGCAACACGACACGCGGCAACGAGGTCATCTCCGTGATGAATCGGGCCAAGAAAGCAGGGAAG
TCAGTGGGAGTGGTAACCACCACACGAGTGCAGCACGCCTCGCCAGCCGGCACCTACGCCCACACGGTGA
ACCGCAACTGGTACTCGGACGCCGACGTGCCTGCCTCGGCCCGCCAGGAGGGGTGCCAGGACATCGCTAC
GCAGCTCATCTCCAACATGGACATTGACGTGATCCTAGGTGGAGGCCGAAAGTACATGTTTCGCATGGGA
ACCCCAGACCCTGAGTACCCAGATGACTACAGCCAAGGTGGGACCAGGCTGGACGGGAAGAATCTGGTGC
AGGAATGGCTGGCGAAGCGCCAGGGTGCCCGGTATGTGTGGAACCGCACTGAGCTCATGCAGGCTTCCCT
GGACCCGTCTGTGACCCATCTCATGGGTCTCTTTGAGCCTGGAGACATGAAATACGAGATCCACCGAGAC
TCCACACTGGACCCCTCCCTGATGGAGATGACAGAGGCTGCCCTGCGCCTGCTGAGCAGGAACCCCCGCG
GCTTCTTCCTCTTCGTGGAGGGTGGTCGCATCGACCATGGTCATCATGAAAGCAGGGCTTACCGGGCACT
GACTGAGACGATCATGTTCGACGACGCCATTGAGAGGGCGGGCCAGCTCACCAGCGAGGAGGACACGCTG
AGCCTCGTCACTGCCGACCACTCCCACGTCTTCTCCTTCGGAGGCTACCCCCTGCGAGGGAGCTCCATCT
TCGGGCTGGCCCCTGGCAAGGCCCGGGACAGGAAGGCCTACACGGTCCTCCTATACGGAAACGGTCCAGG
CTATGTGCTCAAGGACGGCGCCCGGCCGGATGTTACCGAGAGCGAGAGCGGGAGCCCCGAGTATCGGCAG
CAGTCAGCAGTGCCCCTGGACGAAGAGACCCACGCAGGCGAGGACGTGGCGGTGTTCGCGCGCGGCCCGC
AGGCGCACCTGGTTCACGGCGTGCAGGAGCAGACCTTCATAGCGCACGTCATGGCCTTCGCCGCCTGCCT
GGAGCCCTACACCGCCTGCGACCTGGCGCCCCCCGCCGGCACCACCGACGCCGCGCACCCGGGTGGCGGA
GGACTGAACGACATCTTCGAGGCTCAGAAAATCGAATGGCACGAACATCACCATCACCATCACCATCACC
ATTAAGGCCGGCCTGTAGTCACTGGCACAACGCGTTACCCGGTAAGCCAATCGGGTATACACGGTCGTCA
TACTGCAGACAGGGTTCTTCTACTTTGCAAGATAGTCTTGAGTAGTAAAATAAATAGATAGAGAAAATCA
GCCTCGACTGTGCCTTCTAGTTGCCAGCCATCTGTTGTTTGCCCCTCCCCCGTGCCTTCCTTGACCCTGG
AAGGTGCCACTCCCACTGTCCTTTCCTAATAAAATGAGGAAATTGCATCACAACACTCAACCCTATCTCG
GTCTATTCTTTTGATTTATAAGGGATTTTGCCGATTTCGGCCTATTGGTTAAAAAATGAGCTGATTTAAC
AAAAATTTAACGCGAATTAATTCTGTGGAATGTGTGTCAGTTAGGGTGTGGAAAGTCCCCAGGCTCCCCA
GCAGGCAGAAGTATGCAAAGCATGCATCTCAATTAGTCAGCAACCAGGTGTGGAAAGTCCCCAGGCTCCC
CAGCAGGCAGAAGTATGCAAAGCATGCATCTCAATTAGTCAGCAACCATAGTCCCGCCCCTAACTCCGCC
CATCCCGCCCCTAACTCCGCCCAGTTCCGCCCATTCTCCGCCCCATGGCTGACTAATTTTTTTTATTTAT
GCAGAGGCCGAGGCCGCCTCTGCCTCTGAGCTATTCCAGAAGTAGTGAGGAGGCTTTTTTGGAGGCCTAG
GCTTTTGCAAAAAGCTCCCGGGAGCTTGTATATCCATTTTCGGATCTGATCAGCACGTGTTGACAATTAA
TCATCGGCATAGTATATCGGCATAGTATAATACGACAAGGTGAGGAACTAAACCATGACCGAGTACAAGC
CCACGGTGCGCCTCGCCACCCGCGACGACGTCCCCAGGGCCGTACGCACCCTCGCCGCCGCGTTCGCCGA
CTACCCCGCCACGCGCCACACCGTCGATCCGGACCGCCACATCGAGCGGGTCACCGAGCTGCAAGAACTC
TTCCTCACGCGCGTCGGGCTCGACATCGGCAAGGTGTGGGTCGCGGACGACGGCGCCGCGGTGGCGGTCT
GGACCACGCCGGAGAGCGTCGAAGCGGGGGCGGTGTTCGCCGAGATCGGCCCGCGCATGGCCGAGTTGAG
CGGTTCCCGGCTGGCCGCGCAGCAACAGATGGAAGGCCTCCTGGCGCCGCACCGGCCCAAGGAGCCCGCG
TGGTTCCTGGCCACCGTCGGCGTCTCGCCCGACCACCAGGGCAAGGGTCTGGGCAGCGCCGTCGTGCTCC
CCGGAGTGGAGGCGGCCGAGCGCGCCGGGGTGCCCGCCTTCCTGGAGACATCCGCGCCCCGCAACCTCCC
CTTCTACGAGCGGCTCGGCTTCACCGTCACCGCCGACGTCGAGGTGCCCGAAGGACCGCGCACCTGGTGC
ATGACCCGCAAGCCCGGTGCCTGACACGTGCTACGAGATTTCGATTCCACCGCCGCCTTCTATGAAAGGT
TGGGCTTCGGAATCGTTTTCCGGGACGCCGGCTGGATGATCCTCCAGCGCGGGGATCTCATGCTGGAGTT
CTTCGCCCACCCCAACTTGTTTATTGCAGCTTATAATGGTTACAAATAAAGCAATAGCATCACAAATTTC
ACAAATAAAGCATTTTTTTCACTGCATTCTAGTTGTGGTTTGTCCAAACTCATCAATGTATCTTATCATG
TCTGTATACCGTCGACCTCTAGCTAGAGCTTGGCGTAATCATGGTCATTACCAATGCTTAATCAGTGAGG
CACCTATCTCAGCGATCTGTCTATTTCGTTCATCCATAGTTGCCTGACTCCCCGTCGTGTAGATAACTAC
GATACGGGAGGGCTTACCATCTGGCCCCAGCGCTGCGATGATACCGCGAGAACCACGCTCACCGGCTCCG
GATTTATCAGCAATAAACCAGCCAGCCGGAAGGGCCGAGCGCAGAAGTGGTCCTGCAACTTTATCCGCCT
CCATCCAGTCTATTAATTGTTGCCGGGAAGCTAGAGTAAGTAGTTCGCCAGTTAATAGTTTGCGCAACGT
TGTTGCCATCGCTACAGGCATCGTGGTGTCACGCTCGTCGTTTGGTATGGCTTCATTCAGCTCCGGTTCC
CAACGATCAAGGCGAGTTACATGATCCCCCATGTTGTGCAAAAAAGCGGTTAGCTCCTTCGGTCCTCCGA
TCGTTGTCAGAAGTAAGTTGGCCGCAGTGTTATCACTCATGGTTATGGCAGCACTGCATAATTCTCTTAC
TGTCATGCCATCCGTAAGATGCTTTTCTGTGACTGGTGAGTACTCAACCAAGTCATTCTGAGAATAGTGT
ATGCGGCGACCGAGTTGCTCTTGCCCGGCGTCAATACGGGATAATACCGCGCCACATAGCAGAACTTTAA
AAGTGCTCATCATTGGAAAACGTTCTTCGGGGCGAAAACTCTCAAGGATCTTACCGCTGTTGAGATCCAG
TTCGATGTAACCCACTCGTGCACCCAACTGATCTTCAGCATCTTTTACTTTCACCAGCGTTTCTGGGTGA
GCAAAAACAGGAAGGCAAAATGCCGCAAAAAAGGGAATAAGGGCGACACGGAAATGTTGAATACTCATAT
TCTTCCTT
