>Addgene plasmid #157157 | pD649-HAsp-TREM1-COMP5AP-AviTag-9xHis | depositor partial sequence | sequence record 303424 | insert (extracellular domain)
GCAACAAAGCTGACAGAAGAGAAGTACGAGCTGAAAGAGGGCCAGACACTGGACGTGAAGTGCGACTACA
CCCTGGAAAAGTTCGCCAGCTCTCAGAAGGCCTGGCAGATCATCAGAGATGGCGAGATGCCTAAGACACT
GGCCTGCACCGAGAGGCCCAGCAAGAATTCTCACCCTGTGCAAGTGGGCCGCATCATCCTGGAAGATTAC
CACGATCACGGCCTGCTGAGAGTGCGGATGGTCAATCTGCAGGTCGAGGATAGCGGCCTGTACCAGTGTG
TGATCTACCAGCCTCCTAAAGAACCCCACATGCTGTTCGACCGGATCAGACTGGTGGTCACCAAGGGCTT
TTCTGGCACCCCTGGCAGCAACGAGAACAGCACCCAGAACGTGTACAAGATCCCTCCTACCACCACCAAG
GCTCTGTGCCCTCTGTACACAAGCCCCAGAACAGTGACACAGGCCCCACCTAAGAGCACCGCCGATGTGT
CTACACCCGACAGCGAGATCAACCTGACCAACGTGACCGACATCATCAGGGTGCCCGTGTTCAAT
